Addgene plasmid #182410: pRSFDuet-1_hGH
Purpose: Bacterial expression of human growth hormone
Depositing lab: Dan Mulvihill. Depositing organization: London and South East University Group (LASE). Publication: High-yield vesicle-packaged recombinant protein production from E. coli. Eastwood TA, Baker K, Streather BR, Allen N, Wang L, Botchway SW, Brown IR, Hiscock JR, Lennon C, Mulvihill DP. Cell Rep Methods. 2023 Feb 2;3(2):100396. doi: 10.1016/j.crmeth.2023.100396. eCollection 2023 Feb 27. PubMed 36936078.
Backbone
  Vector backbone: pRSFDUET-1
  Backbone manufacturer: Novagen
  Vector type: Bacterial Expression
Growth in bacteria
  Bacterial resistance: Kanamycin, 50 μg/mL
  Growth temperature: 37°C
  Growth strain: DH5alpha
  Copy number: High Copy
Gene/Insert
  Gene/Insert name: hGH
  Species: H. sapiens (human)
  GenBank ID: UniProtKB: P01241
  Entrez Gene: GH1 (a.k.a. GH, GH-N, GHB5, GHN, IGHD1A, IGHD1B, IGHD2, hGH-N)
  Promoter: T7
  Cloning method: Restriction Enzyme; 5′ cloning site Unknown (unknown if destroyed); 3′ cloning site Unknown (unknown if destroyed)
Resource information
  A portion of this plasmid was derived from a plasmid made by: Synthetic
Terms and licenses: Academic/Nonprofit Terms; Industry Terms: Not Available to Industry
How to cite: pRSFDuet-1_hGH was a gift from Dan Mulvihill (Addgene plasmid # 182410 ; http://n2t.net/addgene:182410 ; RRID:Addgene_182410)
