[The description below was written by a language model from this plasmid's Addgene catalogue record and pLannotate feature annotations shown in this document.]
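Description:
pRSFDuet-1_hGH is a bacterial expression plasmid of about 4.4 kb built on the Novagen pRSFDuet-1 backbone and made for producing human growth hormone (GH1) in E. coli. It replicates from the RSF1030 origin, is recorded as high copy, and is selected with kanamycin through an aminoglycoside phosphotransferase gene. Because the RSF origin is compatible with other common replicons, Duet vectors of this type can be maintained alongside additional plasmids for co-expression. The backbone also carries lacI with its own promoter, supplying the repressor that controls the expression cassettes.

As expected for a Duet vector, there are two T7 promoter/lac operator units. The first, which spans the sequence origin, is followed by a T7 gene 10 ribosome binding site, but no coding sequence is annotated there, so this position appears to be empty. The GH1 coding sequence sits downstream of the second T7 promoter/lac operator. It is annotated as a fragment of 573 nt, a length consistent with the mature hormone lacking its native signal peptide, although the record does not say this. A short His-type match (annotated as a capTEV fragment) and an S-Tag fragment lie just downstream, ahead of the T7 terminator. Whether either is translated in frame with hGH is not stated, and the cloning sites are unknown. The small TcR, SET1 and extra AmpR promoter fragments are probably annotation matches to backbone sequence rather than functional elements.

Expression requires a host supplying T7 RNA polymerase and is induced with IPTG or lactose. The insert is of synthetic origin, and the associated work concerns high-yield, vesicle-packaged recombinant protein production from E. coli.
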