Features (pLannotate 1.2.2; 19 found; start..end, strand, type, name):
      3..27      +  protein_bind   lac operator: The lac repressor binds to the lac operator to inhibit transcription in E. coli. This inhibition can be relieved by adding lactose or isopropyl-β-D-thiogalactopyranoside (IPTG). lac repressor encoded by lacI
     42..64      +  RBS            RBS: efficient ribosome binding site from bacteriophage T7 gene 10 (Olins and Rangwala, 1989)
    214..232     +  promoter       T7 promoter: promoter for bacteriophage T7 RNA polymerase
    233..257     +  protein_bind   lac operator: The lac repressor binds to the lac operator to inhibit transcription in E. coli. This inhibition can be relieved by adding lactose or isopropyl-β-D-thiogalactopyranoside (IPTG). lac repressor encoded by lacI
    307..879     +  CDS            GH1 (fragment): SOMA_HUMAN - Experimental evidence at protein level: Swiss-Prot protein existence level 1. Plays an important role in growth control. Its major role in stimulating body growth is to stimulate the liver and other tissues to secrete IGF-1. It stimulates both the differentiation and proliferation of myoblasts. It also stimulates amino acid uptake and protein synthesis in muscle and other tissues. From Homo sapiens (Human).
    892..909     +  CDS            capTEV™ (fragment): composite tag for in vivo biotinylation, TEV protease cleavage, and 6xHis tagging
    925..966     +  CDS            S-Tag (fragment): affinity and epitope tag derived from pancreatic ribonuclease A
    996..1013    +  CDS            SET1 (fragment): solubility-enhancement tag derived from T7 phage gene 10B
   1021..1068    +  terminator     T7 terminator: transcription terminator for bacteriophage T7 RNA polymerase
   1232..1289    +  promoter       AmpR promoter (fragment): bla
   1298..2113    -  CDS            KanR: aminoglycoside phosphotransferase; aph(3')-Ia; confers resistance to kanamycin in bacteria or G418 (Geneticin®) in eukaryotes
   2114..2205    -  promoter       AmpR promoter: bla
   2221..2970    -  rep_origin     RSF ori: Plasmids containing the RSF 1030 origin of replication can be propagated in E. coli cells that contain additional plasmids with compatible origins.
   3053..3117    -  CDS            TcR (fragment): tetracycline efflux protein; tet; confers resistance to tetracycline
   3132..3153    -  protein_bind   CAP binding site: CAP binding activates transcription in the presence of cAMP. E. coli catabolite activator protein
   3166..4248    -  CDS            lacI: lac repressor; lacI; The lac repressor binds to the lac operator to inhibit transcription in E. coli. This inhibition can be relieved by adding lactose or isopropyl-β-D-thiogalactopyranoside (IPTG).
   4249..4326    -  promoter       lacI promoter: lacI
   4334..4369    -  CDS            TcR (fragment): tetracycline efflux protein; tet; confers resistance to tetracycline
   4372..2       +  promoter       T7 promoter (across the origin): promoter for bacteriophage T7 RNA polymerase
>Addgene plasmid #182410 | pRSFDuet-1_hGH | addgene full sequence | sequence record 360467 | Addgene NGS Result
GGGGAATTGTGAGCGGATAACAATTCCCCTGTAGAAATAATTTTGTTTAACTTTAATAAGGAGATATACC
ATGGGCAGCAGCCATCACCATCATCACCACAGCCAGGATCCGAATTCGAGCTCGGCGCGCCTGCAGGTCG
ACAAGCTTGCGGCCGCATAATGCTTAAGTCGAACAGAAAGTAATCGTATTGTACACGGCCGCATAATCGA
AATTAATACGACTCACTATAGGGGAATTGTGAGCGGATAACAATTCCCCATCTTAGTATATTAGTTAAGT
ATAAGAAGGAGATATACATACATATGTTCCCGACGATTCCGCTGTCTCGTCTGTTCGATAACGCTATGCT
GCGTGCACATCGTCTGCACCAGCTGGCATTCGACACTTATCAAGAATTCGAGGAGGCCTACATCCCGAAA
GAACAGAAATACAGCTTCCTGCAGAACCCGCAAACCTCCCTGTGCTTCAGCGAATCCATCCCGACTCCGT
CTAACCGCGAAGAAACCCAGCAGAAATCTAATCTGGAACTGCTGCGTATTAGCCTGCTGCTGATCCAGTC
TTGGCTGGAACCGGTGCAATTCCTGCGCAGCGTCTTCGCGAACTCCCTGGTATATGGCGCTTCCGACTCT
AACGTATACGATCTGCTGAAAGACCTGGAGGAGGGTATCCAGACCCTGATGGGCCGCCTGGAGGACGGCA
GCCCGCGTACTGGCCAGATTTTTAAACAGACTTACTCTAAATTCGACACCAACTCCCATAATGATGACGC
CCTGCTGAAAAACTATGGTCTGCTGTACTGCTTCCGTAAAGACATGGACAAAGTTGAGACCTTCCTGCGT
ATTGTTCAGTGTCGCTCTGTTGAGGGTTCTTGCGGCTTCTAATGAGGTACCCATCATCATCATCATCATT
AACTCGAGTCTGGTAAAGAAACCGCTGCTGCGAAATTTGAACGCCAGCACATGGACTCGTCTACTAGCGC
AGCTTAATTAACCTAGGCTGCTGCCACCGCTGAGCAATAACTAGCATAACCCCTTGGGGCCTCTAAACGG
GTCTTGAGGGGTTTTTTGCTGAAACCTCAGGCATTTGAGAAGCACACGGTCACACTGCTTCCGGTAGTCA
ATAAACCGGTAAACCAGCAATAGACATAAGCGGCTATTTAACGACCCTGCCCTGAACCGACGACAAGCTG
ACGACCGGGTCTCCGCAAGTGGCACTTTTCGGGGAAATGTGCGCGGAACCCCTATTTGTTTATTTTTCTA
AATACATTCAAATATGTATCCGCTCATGAATTAATTCTTAGAAAAACTCATCGAGCATCAAATGAAACTG
CAATTTATTCATATCAGGATTATCAATACCATATTTTTGAAAAAGCCGTTTCTGTAATGAAGGAGAAAAC
TCACCGAGGCAGTTCCATAGGATGGCAAGATCCTGGTATCGGTCTGCGATTCCGACTCGTCCAACATCAA
TACAACCTATTAATTTCCCCTCGTCAAAAATAAGGTTATCAAGTGAGAAATCACCATGAGTGACGACTGA
ATCCGGTGAGAATGGCAAAAGTTTATGCATTTCTTTCCAGACTTGTTCAACAGGCCAGCCATTACGCTCG
TCATCAAAATCACTCGCATCAACCAAACCGTTATTCATTCGTGATTGCGCCTGAGCGAGACGAAATACGC
GGTCGCTGTTAAAAGGACAATTACAAACAGGAATCGAATGCAACCGGCGCAGGAACACTGCCAGCGCATC
AACAATATTTTCACCTGAATCAGGATATTCTTCTAATACCTGGAATGCTGTTTTCCCGGGGATCGCAGTG
GTGAGTAACCATGCATCATCAGGAGTACGGATAAAATGCTTGATGGTCGGAAGAGGCATAAATTCCGTCA
GCCAGTTTAGTCTGACCATCTCATCTGTAACATCATTGGCAACGCTACCTTTGCCATGTTTCAGAAACAA
CTCTGGCGCATCGGGCTTCCCATACAATCGATAGATTGTCGCACCTGATTGCCCGACATTATCGCGAGCC
CATTTATACCCATATAAATCAGCATCCATGTTGGAATTTAATCGCGGCCTAGAGCAAGACGTTTCCCGTT
GAATATGGCTCATACTCTTCCTTTTTCAATATTATTGAAGCATTTATCAGGGTTATTGTCTCATGAGCGG
ATACATATTTGAATGTATTTAGAAAAATAAACAAATAGGCATGCAGCGCTCTTCCGCTTCCTCGCTCACT
GACTCGCTACGCTCGGTCGTTCGACTGCGGCGAGCGGTGTCAGCTCACTCAAAAGCGGTAATACGGTTAT
CCACAGAATCAGGGGATAAAGCCGGAAAGAACATGTGAGCAAAAAGCAAAGCACCGGAAGAAGCCAACGC
CGCAGGCGTTTTTCCATAGGCTCCGCCCCCCTGACGAGCATCACAAAAATCGACGCTCAAGCCAGAGGTG
GCGAAACCCGACAGGACTATAAAGATACCAGGCGTTTCCCCCTGGAAGCTCCCTCGTGCGCTCTCCTGTT
CCGACCCTGCCGCTTACCGGATACCTGTCCGCCTTTCTCCCTTCGGGAAGCGTGGCGCTTTCTCATAGCT
CACGCTGTTGGTATCTCAGTTCGGTGTAGGTCGTTCGCTCCAAGCTGGGCTGTGTGCACGAACCCCCCGT
TCAGCCCGACCGCTGCGCCTTATCCGGTAACTATCGTCTTGAGTCCAACCCGGTAAGACACGACTTATCG
CCACTGGCAGCAGCCATTGGTAACTGATTTAGAGGACTTTGTCTTGAAGTTATGCACCTGTTAAGGCTAA
ACTGAAAGAACAGATTTTGGTGAGTGCGGTCCTCCAACCCACTTACCTTGGTTCAAAGAGTTGGTAGCTC
AGCGAACCTTGAGAAAACCACCGTTGGTAGCGGTGGTTTTTCTTTATTTATGAGATGATGAATCAATCGG
TCTATCAAGTCAACGAACAGCTATTCCGTTACTCTAGATTTCAGTGCAATTTATCTCTTCAAATGTAGCA
CCTGAAGTCAGCCCCATACGATATAAGTTGTAATTCTCATGTTAGTCATGCCCCGCGCCCACCGGAAGGA
GCTGACTGGGTTGAAGGCTCTCAAGGGCATCGGTCGAGATCCCGGTGCCTAATGAGTGAGCTAACTTACA
TTAATTGCGTTGCGCTCACTGCCCGCTTTCCAGTCGGGAAACCTGTCGTGCCAGCTGCATTAATGAATCG
GCCAACGCGCGGGGAGAGGCGGTTTGCGTATTGGGCGCCAGGGTGGTTTTTCTTTTCACCAGTGAGACGG
GCAACAGCTGATTGCCCTTCACCGCCTGGCCCTGAGAGAGTTGCAGCAAGCGGTCCACGCTGGTTTGCCC
CAGCAGGCGAAAATCCTGTTTGATGGTGGTTAACGGCGGGATATAACATGAGCTGTCTTCGGTATCGTCG
TATCCCACTACCGAGATGTCCGCACCAACGCGCAGCCCGGACTCGGTAATGGCGCGCATTGCGCCCAGCG
CCATCTGATCGTTGGCAACCAGCATCGCAGTGGGAACGATGCCCTCATTCAGCATTTGCATGGTTTGTTG
AAAACCGGACATGGCACTCCAGTCGCCTTCCCGTTCCGCTATCGGCTGAATTTGATTGCGAGTGAGATAT
TTATGCCAGCCAGCCAGACGCAGACGCGCCGAGACAGAACTTAATGGGCCCGCTAACAGCGCGATTTGCT
GGTGACCCAATGCGACCAGATGCTCCACGCCCAGTCGCGTACCGTCTTCATGGGAGAAAATAATACTGTT
GATGGGTGTCTGGTCAGAGACATCAAGAAATAACGCCGGAACATTAGTGCAGGCAGCTTCCACAGCAATG
GCATCCTGGTCATCCAGCGGATAGTTAATGATCAGCCCACTGACGCGTTGCGCGAGAAGATTGTGCACCG
CCGCTTTACAGGCTTCGACGCCGCTTCGTTCTACCATCGACACCACCACGCTGGCACCCAGTTGATCGGC
GCGAGATTTAATCGCCGCGACAATTTGCGACGGCGCGTGCAGGGCCAGACTGGAGGTGGCAACGCCAATC
AGCAACGACTGTTTGCCCGCCAGTTGTTGTGCCACGCGGTTGGGAATGTAATTCAGCTCCGCCATCGCCG
CTTCCACTTTTTCCCGCGTTTTCGCAGAAACGTGGCTGGCCTGGTTCACCACGCGGGAAACGGTCTGATA
AGAGACACCGGCATACTCTGCGACATCGTATAACGTTACTGGTTTCACATTCACCACCCTGAATTGACTC
TCTTCCGGGCGCTATCATGCCATACCGCGAAAGGTTTTGCGCCATTCGATGGTGTCCGGGATCTCGACGC
TCTCCCTTATGCGACTCCTGCATTAGGAAATTAATACGACTCACTATA
